Addgene plasmid #61180: pCMU-PMr
Purpose: Fluorescent reporter for plasma membrane AtPIP2a-mCherry expressed under AtUBQ10 promoter
Depositing lab: Maria Harrison. Depositing organization: Boyce Thompson Institute for Plant Research, Inc. Publication: A set of fluorescent protein-based markers expressed from constitutive and arbuscular mycorrhiza-inducible promoters to label organelles, membranes and cytoskeletal elements in Medicago truncatula. Ivanov S, Harrison MJ. Plant J. 2014 Oct 20. doi: 10.1111/tpj.12706. PubMed 25329881.
Backbone
  Vector backbone: pK7m34GW
  Vector type: Plant Expression
  Selectable markers: Kanamycin
Growth in bacteria
  Bacterial resistance: Spectinomycin, 50 μg/mL
  Growth temperature: 37°C
  Growth strain: DH5alpha
  Copy number: High Copy
Gene/Insert
  Gene/Insert name: AtPIP2a
  Insert size (bp): 861
  Promoter: AtUBQ10
  Tag / fusion protein: mCherry
  Cloning method: Gateway Cloning
  Sequencing primers: 5′ ATGGCAAAGGATGTGGAAGC; 3′ GACGTTGGCAGCACTTCTGA
Terms and licenses: Academic/Nonprofit Terms; Industry Terms: Not Available to Industry
How to cite: pCMU-PMr was a gift from Maria Harrison (Addgene plasmid # 61180 ; http://n2t.net/addgene:61180 ; RRID:Addgene_61180)
