[The description below was written by a language model from this plasmid's Addgene catalogue record and pLannotate feature annotations shown in this document.]
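Description:
pCMU-PMr is a 12.1 kb plant binary expression vector built on the pK7m34GW MultiSite Gateway destination backbone. It is designed for Agrobacterium-mediated delivery of a red fluorescent plasma membrane marker into plant cells. Outside the T-DNA, the backbone carries a high-copy ColE1/pUC-type origin with a bom site for propagation in E. coli. It also has the pVS1 origin with its RepA replication and StaA stability genes, which maintain the plasmid in Agrobacterium. Bacterial selection uses spectinomycin, conferred by the aadA (SmR) aminoglycoside adenylyltransferase gene. The short gentamicin-resistance, rop and integrase fragments annotated nearby appear to be non-functional backbone remnants.

Between the nopaline-type right and left T-DNA borders sit two cassettes. The first is the product of a three-fragment Gateway recombination. The roughly 2 kb segment between attB4 and attB1 is not annotated in the feature table, but it is the position expected for the Arabidopsis UBQ10 promoter named in the catalogue record. This is followed by the 861 bp coding sequence of the Arabidopsis aquaporin PIP2a (PIP2-1), flanked by attB1 and attB2. mCherry lies immediately downstream of attB2, placing it at the C-terminus of the aquaporin, and a CaMV polyadenylation signal terminates the unit. The second cassette has the NOS promoter driving nptII (neo) with a NOS terminator, providing kanamycin selection of transformed plant tissue.

Because PIP2a is an integral plasma membrane water channel, the fusion labels the plasma membrane red under a constitutive ubiquitin promoter. The plasmid belongs to a set of organelle, membrane and cytoskeleton markers developed for live-cell imaging in Medicago truncatula, including studies of arbuscular mycorrhizal symbiosis.
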