Features (pLannotate 1.2.2; 22 found; start..end, strand, type, name):
    227..283     +  CDS            GmR (fragment): gentamycin acetyltransferase; aacC1; confers resistance to gentamycin
    294..1081    +  CDS            SmR (fragment): aminoglycoside adenylyltransferase (Murphy, 1985); aadA; confers resistance to spectinomycin and streptomycin
   1325..1913    +  rep_origin     ori: high-copy-number ColE1/pMB1/pBR322/pUC origin of replication
   2099..2239    -  misc_feature   bom: basis of mobility region from pBR322
   2341..2380    -  CDS            rop (fragment): Rop protein, which maintains plasmids at low copy number; rop
   2583..2777    -  rep_origin     pVS1 oriV: origin of replication for the Pseudomonas plasmid pVS1 (Heeb et al., 2000)
   2843..3911    -  CDS            pVS1 RepA (fragment): replication protein from the Pseudomonas plasmid pVS1 (Heeb et al., 2000)
   4344..4973    -  CDS            pVS1 StaA: stability protein from the Pseudomonas plasmid pVS1 (Heeb et al., 2000)
   5533..5934    -  CDS            Y4CG_SINFN (fragment): Protein inferred from homology: Swiss-Prot protein existence level 3. From Sinorhizobium fredii (strain NBRC 101917 / NGR234).
   6273..6297    -  misc_feature   RB T-DNA repeat: right border repeat from nopaline C58 T-DNA
   6422..6442    +  protein_bind   attB4: mutant version of attB; core recombination site for the Gateway® BP reaction BP Clonase™
   8430..8450    +  protein_bind   attB1: mutant version of attB; core recombination site for the Gateway® BP reaction BP Clonase™
   8456..9316    +  CDS            PIP2-1: PIP21_ARATH - Also known as PIP2A. Experimental evidence at protein level: Swiss-Prot protein existence level 1. Water channel required to facilitate the transport of water across cell membrane. Probably involved in root water uptake. Its function is impaired by Hg(2+). From Arabidopsis thaliana (Mouse-ear cress).
   9321..9341    -  protein_bind   attB2: mutant version of attB; core recombination site for the Gateway® BP reaction BP Clonase™
   9344..10051   +  CDS            mCherry: mCherry is a basic (constitutively fluorescent) red fluorescent protein published in 2004, derived from Discosoma sp.. It is reported to be a very rapidly-maturing monomer with low acid sensitivity.
  10080..10120   +  CDS            lacZα (fragment): LacZα fragment of β-galactosidase; lacZ fragment
  10219..10378   +  polyA_signal   CaMV poly(A) signal (fragment): cauliflower mosaic virus polyadenylation signal
  10495..10674   +  promoter       NOS promoter: nopaline synthase promoter
  10708..11499   +  CDS            neo: KKA2_KLEPN - Also known as kan, nptII. Experimental evidence at protein level: Swiss-Prot protein existence level 1. Resistance to kanamycin, neomycin, paromomycin, ribostamycin, butirosin and gentamicin B. From Klebsiella pneumoniae.
  11542..11794   +  terminator     NOS terminator: nopaline synthase terminator and poly(A) signal
  11887..11911   -  misc_feature   LB T-DNA repeat: left border repeat from nopaline C58 T-DNA
  12149..137     -  CDS            int (fragment) (across the origin): INT2_ECOLX - Protein inferred from homology: Swiss-Prot protein existence level 3. Putative integrase believed to be involved in the insertion of antibiotic resistance genes into plasmids and transposons. From Escherichia coli.
>Addgene plasmid #61180 | pCMU-PMr | depositor full sequence | sequence record 110362 | pCMU-PMr sequence 12149 bps
ATTCGGGCACGAACCCAGTGGACATAAGCCTCGTTCGGTTCGTAAGCTGTAATGCAAGTAGCGTAACTGC
CGTCACGCAACTGGTCCAGAACCTTGACCGAACGCAGCGGTGGTAACGGCGCAGTGGCGGTTTTCATGGC
TTCTTGTTATGACATGTTTTTTTGGGGTACAGTCTATGCCTCGGGCATCCAAGCAGCAAGCGCGTTACGC
CGTGGGTCGATGTTTGATGTTATGGAGCAGCAACGATGTTACGCAGCAGGGCAGTCGCCCTAAAACAAAG
TTAAACATCATGGGGGAAGCGGTGATCGCCGAAGTATCGACTCAACTATCAGAGGTAGTTGGCGTCATCG
AGCGCCATCTCGAACCGACGTTGCTGGCCGTACATTTGTACGGCTCCGCAGTGGATGGCGGCCTGAAGCC
ACACAGTGATATTGATTTGCTGGTTACGGTGACCGTAAGGCTTGATGAAACAACGCGGCGAGCTTTGATC
AACGACCTTTTGGAAACTTCGGCTTCCCCTGGAGAGAGCGAGATTCTCCGCGCTGTAGAAGTCACCATTG
TTGTGCACGACGACATCATTCCGTGGCGTTATCCAGCTAAGCGCGAACTGCAATTTGGAGAATGGCAGCG
CAATGACATTCTTGCAGGTATCTTCGAGCCAGCCACGATCGACATTGATCTGGCTATCTTGCTGACAAAA
GCAAGAGAACATAGCGTTGCCTTGGTAGGTCCAGCGGCGGAGGAACTCTTTGATCCGGTTCCTGAACAGG
ATCTATTTGAGGCGCTAAATGAAACCTTAACGCTATGGAACTCGCCGCCCGACTGGGCTGGCGATGAGCG
AAATGTAGTGCTTACGTTGTCCCGCATTTGGTACAGCGCAGTAACCGGCAAAATCGCGCCGAAGGATGTC
GCTGCCGACTGGGCAATGGAGCGCCTGCCGGCCCAGTATCAGCCCGTCATACTTGAAGCTAGACAGGCTT
ATCTTGGACAAGAAGAAGATCGCTTGGCCTCGCGCGCAGATCAGTTGGAAGAATTTGTCCACTACGTGAA
AGGCGAGATCACCAAGGTAGTCGGCAAATAATGTCTAGCTAGAAATTCGTTCAAGCCGACGCCGCTTCGC
CGGCGTTAACTCAAGCGATTAGATGCACTAAGCACATAATTGCTCACAGCCAAACTATCAGGTCAAGTCT
GCTTTTATTATTTTTAAGCGTGCATAATAAGCCCTACACAAATTGGGAGATATATCATGCATGACCAAAA
TCCCTTAACGTGAGTTTTCGTTCCACTGAGCGTCAGACCCCGTAGAAAAGATCAAAGGATCTTCTTGAGA
TCCTTTTTTTCTGCGCGTAATCTGCTGCTTGCAAACAAAAAAACCACCGCTACCAGCGGTGGTTTGTTTG
CCGGATCAAGAGCTACCAACTCTTTTTCCGAAGGTAACTGGCTTCAGCAGAGCGCAGATACCAAATACTG
TCCTTCTAGTGTAGCCGTAGTTAGGCCACCACTTCAAGAACTCTGTAGCACCGCCTACATACCTCGCTCT
GCTAATCCTGTTACCAGTGGCTGCTGCCAGTGGCGATAAGTCGTGTCTTACCGGGTTGGACTCAAGACGA
TAGTTACCGGATAAGGCGCAGCGGTCGGGCTGAACGGGGGGTTCGTGCACACAGCCCAGCTTGGAGCGAA
CGACCTACACCGAACTGAGATACCTACAGCGTGAGCTATGAGAAAGCGCCACGCTTCCCGAAGGGAGAAA
GGCGGACAGGTATCCGGTAAGCGGCAGGGTCGGAACAGGAGAGCGCACGAGGGAGCTTCCAGGGGGAAAC
GCCTGGTATCTTTATAGTCCTGTCGGGTTTCGCCACCTCTGACTTGAGCGTCGATTTTTGTGATGCTCGT
CAGGGGGGCGGAGCCTATGGAAAAACGCCAGCAACGCGGCCTTTTTACGGTTCCTGGCCTTTTGCTGGCC
TTTTGCTCACATGTTCTTTCCTGCGTTATCCCCTGATTCTGTGGATAACCGTATTACCGCCTTTGAGTGA
GCTGATACCGCTCGCCGCAGCCGAACGACCGAGCGCAGCGAGTCAGTGAGCGAGGAAGCGGAAGAGCGCC
TGATGCGGTATTTTCTCCTTACGCATCTGTGCGGTATTTCACACCGCATATGGTGCACTCTCAGTACAAT
CTGCTCTGATGCCGCATAGTTAAGCCAGTATACACTCCGCTATCGCTACGTGACTGGGTCATGGCTGCGC
CCCGACACCCGCCAACACCCGCTGACGCGCCCTGACGGGCTTGTCTGCTCCCGGCATCCGCTTACAGACA
AGCTGTGACCGTCTCCGGGAGCTGCATGTGTCAGAGGTTTTCACCGTCATCACCGAAACGCGCGAGGCAG
GGTGCCTTGATGTGGGCGCCGGCGGTCGAGTGGCGACGGCGCGGCTTGTCCGCGCCCTGGTAGATTGCCT
GGCCGTAGGCCAGCCATTTTTGAGCGGCCAGCGGCCGCGATAGGCCGACGCGAAGCGGCGGGGCGTAGGG
AGCGCAGCGACCGAAGGGTAGGCGCTTTTTGCAGCTCTTCGGCTGTGCGCTGGCCAGACAGTTATGCACA
GGCCAGGCGGGTTTTAAGAGTTTTAATAAGTTTTAAAGAGTTTTAGGCGGAAAAATCGCCTTTTTTCTCT
TTTATATCAGTCACTTACATGTGTGACCGGTTCCCAATGTACGGCTTTGGGTTCCCAATGTACGGGTTCC
GGTTCCCAATGTACGGCTTTGGGTTCCCAATGTACGTGCTATCCACAGGAAAGAGACCTTTTCGACCTTT
TTCCCCTGCTAGGGCAATTTGCCCTAGCATCTGCTCCGTACATTAGGAACCGGCGGATGCTTCGCCCTCG
ATCAGGTTGCGGTAGCGCATGACTAGGATCGGGCCAGCCTGCCCCGCCTCCTCCTTCAAATCGTACTCCG
GCAGGTCATTTGACCCGATCAGCTTGCGCACGGTGAAACAGAACTTCTTGAACTCTCCGGCGCTGCCACT
GCGTTCGTAGATCGTCTTGAACAACCATCTGGCTTCTGCCTTGCCTGCGGCGCGGCGTGCCAGGCGGTAG
AGAAAACGGCCGATGCCGGGATCGATCAAAAAGTAATCGGGGTGAACCGTCAGCACGTCCGGGTTCTTGC
CTTCTGTGATCTCGCGGTACATCCAATCAGCTAGCTCGATCTCGATGTACTCCGGCCGCCCGGTTTCGCT
CTTTACGATCTTGTAGCGGCTAATCAAGGCTTCACCCTCGGATACCGTCACCAGGCGGCCGTTCTTGGCC
TTCTTCGTACGCTGCATGGCAACGTGCGTGGTGTTTAACCGAATGCAGGTTTCTACCAGGTCGTCTTTCT
GCTTTCCGCCATCGGCTCGCCGGCAGAACTTGAGTACGTCCGCAACGTGTGGACGGAACACGCGGCCGGG
CTTGTCTCCCTTCCCTTCCCGGTATCGGTTCATGGATTCGGTTAGATGGGAAACCGCCATCAGTACCAGG
TCGTAATCCCACACACTGGCCATGCCGGCCGGCCCTGCGGAAACCTCTACGTGCCCGTCTGGAAGCTCGT
AGCGGATCACCTCGCCAGCTCGTCGGTCACGCTTCGACAGACGGAAAACGGCCACGTCCATGATGCTGCG
ACTATCGCGGGTGCCCACGTCATAGAGCATCGGAACGAAAAAATCTGGTTGCTCGTCGCCCTTGGGCGGC
TTCCTAATCGACGGCGCACCGGCTGCCGGCGGTTGCCGGGATTCTTTGCGGATTCGATCAGCGGCCGCTT
GCCACGATTCACCGGGGCGTGCTTCTGCCTCGATGCGTTGCCGCTGGGCGGCCTGCGCGGCCTTCAACTT
CTCCACCAGGTCATCACCCAGCGCCGCGCCGATTTGTACCGGGCCGGATGGTTTGCGACCGTCACGCCGA
TTCCTCGGGCTTGGGGGTTCCAGTGCCATTGCAGGGCCGGCAGACAACCCAGCCGCTTACGCCTGGCCAA
CCGCCCGTTCCTCCACACATGGGGCATTCCACGGCGTCGGTGCCTGGTTGTTCTTGATTTTCCATGCCGC
CTCCTTTAGCCGCTAAAATTCATCTACTCATTTATTCATTTGCTCATTTACTCTGGTAGCTGCGCGATGT
ATTCAGATAGCAGCTCGGTAATGGTCTTGCCTTGGCGTACCGCGTACATCTTCAGCTTGGTGTGATCCTC
CGCCGGCAACTGAAAGTTGACCCGCTTCATGGCTGGCGTGTCTGCCAGGCTGGCCAACGTTGCAGCCTTG
CTGCTGCGTGCGCTCGGACGGCCGGCACTTAGCGTGTTTGTGCTTTTGCTCATTTTCTCTTTACCTCATT
AACTCAAATGAGTTTTGATTTAATTTCAGCGGCCAGCGCCTGGACCTCGCGGGCAGCGTCGCCCTCGGGT
TCTGATTCAAGAACGGTTGTGCCGGCGGCGGCAGTGCCTGGGTAGCTCACGCGCTGCGTGATACGGGACT
CAAGAATGGGCAGCTCGTACCCGGCCAGCGCCTCGGCAACCTCACCGCCGATGCGCGTGCCTTTGATCGC
CCGCGACACGACAAAGGCCGCTTGTAGCCTTCCATCCGTGACCTCAATGCGCTGCTTAACCAGCTCCACC
AGGTCGGCGGTGGCCCATATGTCGTAAGGGCTTGGCTGCACCGGAATCAGCACGAAGTCGGCTGCCTTGA
TCGCGGACACAGCCAAGTCCGCCGCCTGGGGCGCTCCGTCGATCACTACGAAGTCGCGCCGGCCGATGGC
CTTCACGTCGCGGTCAATCGTCGGGCGGTCGATGCCGACAACGGTTAGCGGTTGATCTTCCCGCACGGCC
GCCCAATCGCGGGCACTGCCCTGGGGATCGGAATCGACTAACAGAACATCGGCCCCGGCGAGTTGCAGGG
CGCGGGCTAGATGGGTTGCGATGGTCGTCTTGCCTGACCCGCCTTTCTGGTTAAGTACAGCGATAACCTT
CATGCGTTCCCCTTGCGTATTTGTTTATTTACTCATCGCATCATATACGCAGCGACCGCATGACGCAAGC
TGTTTTACTCAAATACACATCACCTTTTTAGACGGCGGCGCTCGGTTTCTTCAGCGGCCAAGCTGGCCGG
CCAGGCCGCCAGCTTGGCATCAGACAAACCGGCCAGGATTTCATGCAGCCGCACGGTTGAGACGTGCGCG
GGCGGCTCGAACACGTACCCGGCCGCGATCATCTCCGCCTCGATCTCTTCGGTAATGAAAAACGGTTCGT
CCTGGCCGTCCTGGTGCGGTTTCATGCTTGTTCCTCTTGGCGTTCATTCTCGGCGGCCGCCAGGGCGTCG
GCCTCGGTCAATGCGTCCTCACGGAAGGCACCGCGCCGCCTGGCCTCGGTGGGCGTCACTTCCTCGCTGC
GCTCAAGTGCGCGGTACAGGGTCGAGCGATGCACGCCAAGCAGTGCAGCCGCCTCTTTCACGGTGCGGCC
TTCCTGGTCGATCAGCTCGCGGGCGTGCGCGATCTGTGCCGGGGTGAGGGTAGGGCGGGGGCCAAACTTC
ACGCCTCGGGCCTTGGCGGCCTCGCGCCCGCTCCGGGTGCGGTCGATGATTAGGGAACGCTCGAACTCGG
CAATGCCGGCGAACACGGTCAACACCATGCGGCCGGCCGGCGTGGTGGTGTCGGCCCACGGCTCTGCCAG
GCTACGCAGGCCCGCGCCGGCCTCCTGGATGCGCTCGGCAATGTCCAGTAGGTCGCGGGTGCTGCGGGCC
AGGCGGTCTAGCCTGGTCACTGTCACAACGTCGCCAGGGCGTAGGTGGTCAAGCATCCTGGCCAGCTCCG
GGCGGTCGCGCCTGGTGCCGGTGATCTTCTCGGAAAACAGCTTGGTGCAGCCGGCCGCGTGCAGTTCGGC
CCGTTGGTTGGTCAAGTCCTGGTCGTCGGTGCTGACGCGGGCATAGCCCAGCAGGCCAGCGGCGGCGCTC
TTGTTCATGGCGTAATGTCTCCGGTTCTAGTCGCAAGTATTCTACTTTATGCGACTAAAACACGCGACAA
GAAAACGCCAGGAAAAGGGCAGGGCGGCAGCCTGTCGCGTAACTTAGGACTTGTGCGACATGTCGTTTTC
AGAAGACGGCTGCACTGAACGTCAGAAGCCGACTGCACTATAGCAGCGGAGGGGTTGGATCAAAGTACTT
TGATCCCGAGGGGAACCCTGTGGTTGGCATGCACATACAAATGGACGAACGGATAAACCTTTTCACGCCC
TTTTAAATATCCGTTATTCTAATAAACGCTCTTTTCTCTTAGGTTTACCCGCCAATATATCCTGTCAAAC
ACTGATAGTTTAAACTGAAGGCGGGAAACGACAATCTGATCCAAGCTCAAGCTAAGCTTGGGCCCGAGCG
GATAACAATTTCACACAGGAAACAGCTATGACCATGATTACGCCAAGCTATCAACTTTGTATAGAAAAGT
TGAGTCTAGCTCAACAGAGCTTTTAACCCAAATTGGTACAATAGAATACAACTTTAGATCATAATTCTCA
AAAGAAAGAGATTCCTTAGCTATTCTATCTGCCACTCCATTTCCTTCTCGGCTTGTATGCACAAGCATAA
AATCCTCAAACTTGCTAAGTAGATACTTTATGTCTTGGATAATTGGATTGAGACTTGACAAGCATAACTT
TCATGTAACCAAAGACACAAGTTGCTGAGAATCCACCTCAAAAATGATCTTCCTATAATTGAATCGGGAT
AATGACAGCACAGCCCATCTAAGAGCCTCCACTTCTACTTCCAGCACGCTTCTTACTTTTACCACAGCTC
TTGCACCTAACCATAACACCTTCCCTGTATGATCGCGAAGCACCCACCCTAAGCCACATTTTAATCCTTC
TGTTGGCCATGCCCCATCAAAGTTGCACTTAACCCAAGATTGTGGTGGAGCTTCCCATGTTTCTCGTCTG
TCCCGACGGTGTTGTGGTTGGTGCTTTCCTTACATTCTGAGCCTCTTTCCTTCTAATCCACTCATCTGCA
TCTTCTTGTGTCCTTACTAATACCTCATTGGTTCCAAATTCCCTCCCTTTAAGCACCAGCTCGTTTCTGT
TCTTCCACAGCCTCCCAAGTATCCAAGGGACTAAAGCCTCCACATTCTTCAGATCAGGATATTCTTGTTT
AAGATGTTGAACTCTATGGAGGTTTGTATGAACTGATGATCTAGGACCGGATAAGTTCCCTTCTTCATAG
CGAACTTATTCAAAGAATGTTTTGTGTATCATTCTTGTTACATTGTTATTAATGAAAAAATATTATTGGT
CATTGGACTGAACACGAGTGTTAAATATGGACCAGGCCCCAAATAAGATCCATTGATATATGAATTAAAT
AACAAGAATAAATCGAGTCACCAAACCACTTGCCTTTTTTAACGAGACTTGTTCACCAACTTGATACAAA
AGTCATTATCCTATGCAAATCAATAATCATACAAAAATATCCAATAACACTAAAAAATTAAAAGAAATGG
ATAATTTCACAATATGTTATACGATAAAGAAGTTACTTTTCCAAGAAATTCACTGATTTTATAAGCCCAC
TTGCATTAGATAAATGGCAAAAAAAAACAAAAAGGAAAAGAAATAAAGCACGAAGAATTCTAGAAAATAC
GAAATACGCTTCAATGCAGTGGGACCCACGGTTCAATTATTGCCAATTTTCAGCTCCACCGTATATTTAA
AAAATAAAACGATAATGCTAAAAAAATATAAATCGTAACGATCGTTAAATCTCAACGGCTGGATCTTATG
ACGACCGTTAGAAATTGTGGTTGTCGACGAGTCAGTAATAAACGGCGTCAAAGTGGTTGCAGCCGGCACA
CACGAGTCGTGTTTATCAACTCAAAGCACAAATACTTTTCCTCAACCTAAAAATAAGGCAATTAGCCAAA
AACAACTTTGCGTGTAAACAACGCTCAATACACGTGTCATTTTATTATTAGCTATTGCTTCACCGCCTTA
GCTTTCTCGTGACCTAGTCGTCCTCGTCTTTTCTTCTTCTTCTTCTATAAAACAATACCCAAAGAGCTCT
TCTTCTTCACAATTCAGATTTCAATTTCTCAAAATCTTAAAAACTTTCTCTCAATTCTCTCTACCGTGAT
CAAGGTAAATTTCTGTGTTCCTTATTCTCTCAAAATCTTCGATTTTGTTTTCGTTCGATCCCAATTTCGT
ATATGTTCTTTGGTTTAGATTCTGTTAATCTTAGATCGAAGACGATTTTCTGGGTTTGATCGTTAGATAT
CATCTTAATTCTCGATTAGGGTTTCATAGATATCATCCGATTTGTTCAAATAATTTGAGTTTTGTCGAAT
AATTACTCTTCGATTTGTGATTTCTATCTAGATCTGGTGTTAGTTTCTAGTTTGTGCGATCGAATTTGTC
GATTAATCTGAGTTTTTCTGATTAACAGGCAAGTTTGTACAAAAAAGCAGGCTTCATGGCAAAGGATGTG
GAAGCCGTTCCCGGAGAAGGATTTCAGACAAGAGACTATCAAGATCCGCCACCAGCTCCGTTTATTGATG
GAGCGGAGCTAAAGAAGTGGTCTTTCTACAGAGCAGTTATCGCAGAGTTCGTAGCCACTCTCCTCTTCTT
ATACATCACCGTTTTGACAGTCATCGGTTACAAGATTCAGTCCGATACTGATGCCGGTGGCGTAGATTGC
GGCGGAGTTGGAATCCTCGGTATCGCTTGGGCCTTTGGTGGTATGATCTTCATCCTCGTCTACTGCACCG
CCGGTATCTCTGGTGGTCACATTAACCCAGCGGTGACATTTGGGCTATTCTTGGCACGTAAAGTGTCGTT
ACCTAGGGCCCTATTGTACATAATCGCTCAGTGTTTGGGTGCGATTTGTGGAGTTGGTTTTGTCAAAGCC
TTCCAAAGCTCTTACTACACCCGTTACGGAGGTGGAGCCAACTCTCTAGCCGATGGCTACAGCACAGGGA
CCGGTCTAGCCGCAGAGATCATTGGTACTTTCGTTCTTGTCTACACCGTCTTCTCTGCCACTGACCCCAA
ACGTAGTGCCAGAGACTCCCACGTTCCGGTGTTGGCGCCACTTCCAATCGGATTTGCCGTGTTCATGGTA
CATTTGGCTACCATTCCCATTACCGGAACCGGAATTAACCCGGCAAGGAGTTTCGGAGCTGCCGTAATCT
ACAACAAGAGCAAGCCATGGGATGACCACTGGATATTTTGGGTTGGACCATTCATTGGAGCTGCGATAGC
TGCATTCTACCACCAATTCGTTCTAAGAGCTTCAGGTTCTAAGTCTCTTGGATCATTCAGAAGTGCTGCC
AACGTCGACCCAGCTTTCTTGTACAAAGTGGAAATGGTGAGCAAGGGCGAGGAGGATAACATGGCCATCA
TCAAGGAGTTCATGCGCTTCAAGGTGCACATGGAGGGCTCCGTGAACGGCCACGAGTTCGAGATCGAGGG
CGAGGGCGAGGGCCGCCCCTACGAGGGCACCCAGACCGCCAAGCTGAAGGTGACCAAGGGTGGCCCCCTG
CCCTTCGCCTGGGACATCCTGTCCCCTCAGTTCATGTACGGCTCCAAGGCCTACGTGAAGCACCCCGCCG
ACATCCCCGACTACTTGAAGCTGTCCTTCCCCGAGGGCTTCAAGTGGGAGCGCGTGATGAACTTCGAGGA
CGGCGGCGTGGTGACCGTGACCCAGGACTCCTCCCTGCAGGACGGCGAGTTCATCTACAAGGTGAAGCTG
CGCGGCACCAACTTCCCCTCCGACGGCCCCGTAATGCAGAAGAAGACCATGGGCTGGGAGGCCTCCTCCG
AGCGGATGTACCCCGAGGACGGCGCCCTGAAGGGCGAGATCAAGCAGAGGCTGAAGCTGAAGGACGGCGG
CCACTACGACGCTGAGGTCAAGACCACCTACAAGGCCAAGAAGCCCGTGCAGCTGCCCGGCGCCTACAAC
GTCAACATCAAGTTGGACATCACCTCCCACAACGAGGACTACACCATCGTGGAACAGTACGAACGCGCCG
AGGGCCGCCACTCCACCGGCGGCATGGACGAGCTGTACAAGTAAGCAACTTTATTATACATAGTTGATAA
TTCACTGGCCGTCGTTTTACAACGTCGTGACTGGGAAAACGATCTAACTGACTAGCCGCGGCCATGGCGG
CCGGGAGCGGCCATGCTAGAGTCCGCAAAAATCACCAGTCTCTCTCTACAAATCTATCTCTCTCTATTTT
TCTCCAGAATAATGTGTGAGTAGTTCCCAGATAAGGGAATTAGGGTTCTTATAGGGTTTCGCTCATGTGT
TGAGCATATAAGAAACCCTTAGTATGTATTTGTATTTGTAAAATACTTCTATCAATAAAATTTCTAATTC
CTAAAACCAAAATCCAGTGACCTGCAGGTCGACCATATGGGAGAGCTCGAATTATCATACATGAGAATTA
AGGGAGTCACGTTATGACCCCCGCCGATGACGCGGGACAAGCCGTTTTACGTTTGGAACTGACAGAACCG
CAACGTTGAAGGAGCCACTCAGCCGCGGGTTTCTGGAGTTTAATGAGCTAAGCACATACGTCAGAAACCA
TTATTGCGCGTTCAAAAGTCGCCTAAGGTCACTATCAGCTAGCAAATATTTCTTGTCAAAAATGCTCCAC
TGACGTTCCATAAATTCCCCTCGGTATCCAATTAGAGTCTCATATTCACTCTCAACTCGATCGAGGCATG
ATTGAACAAGATGGATTGCACGCAGGTTCTCCGGCCGCTTGGGTGGAGAGGCTATTCGGCTATGACTGGG
CACAACAGACAATCGGCTGCTCTGATGCCGCCGTGTTCCGGCTGTCAGCGCAGGGGCGCCCGGTTCTTTT
TGTCAAGACCGACCTGTCCGGTGCCCTGAATGAACTCCAAGACGAGGCAGCGCGGCTATCGTGGCTGGCC
ACGACGGGCGTTCCTTGCGCAGCTGTGCTCGACGTTGTCACTGAAGCGGGAAGGGACTGGCTGCTATTGG
GCGAAGTGCCGGGGCAGGATCTCCTGTCATCTCACCTTGCTCCTGCCGAGAAAGTATCCATCATGGCTGA
TGCAATGCGGCGGCTGCATACGCTTGATCCGGCTACCTGCCCATTCGACCACCAAGCGAAACATCGCATC
GAGCGAGCACGTACTCGGATGGAAGCCGGTCTTGTCGATCAGGATGATCTGGACGAAGAGCATCAGGGGC
TCGCGCCAGCCGAACTGTTCGCCAGGCTCAAGGCGCGGATGCCCGACGGCGAGGATCTCGTCGTGACCCA
CGGCGATGCCTGCTTGCCGAATATCATGGTGGAAAATGGCCGCTTTTCTGGATTCATCGACTGTGGCCGG
CTGGGTGTGGCGGACCGCTATCAGGACATAGCGTTGGCTACCCGTGATATTGCTGAAGAGCTTGGCGGCG
AATGGGCTGACCGCTTCCTCGTGCTTTACGGTATCGCCGCTCCCGATTCGCAGCGCATCGCCTTCTATCG
CCTTCTTGACGAGTTCTTCTGAGCGGGACTCTGGGGTTCGGACTCTAGCTAGAGTCAAGCAGATCGTTCA
AACATTTGGCAATAAAGTTTCTTAAGATTGAATCCTGTTGCCGGTCTTGCGATGATTATCATATAATTTC
TGTTGAATTACGTTAAGCATGTAATAATTAACATGTAATGCATGACGTTATTTATGAGATGGGTTTTTAT
GATTAGAGTCCCGCAATTATACATTTAATACGCGATAGAAAACAAAATATAGCGCGCAAACTAGGATAAA
TTATCGCGCGCGGTGTCATCTATGTTACTAGATCGACCGGCATGCAAGCTGATAATTCAATTCGGCGTTA
ATTCAGTACATTAAAAACGTCCGCAATGTGTTATTAAGTTGTCTAAGCGTCAATTTGTTTACACCACAAT
ATATCCTGCCACCAGCCAGCCAACAGCTCCCCGACCGGCAGCTCGGCACAAAATCACCACTCGATACAGG
CAGCCCATCAGTCCGGGACGGCGTCAGCGGGAGAGCCGTTGTAAGGCGGCAGACTTTGCTCATGTTACCG
ATGCTATTCGGAAGAACGGCAACTAAGCTGCCGGGTTTGAAACACGGATGATCTCGCGGAGGGTAGCATG
TTGATTGTAACGATGACAGAGCGTTGCTGCCTGTGATCA
