>Addgene plasmid #61180 | pCMU-PMr | addgene partial sequence | sequence record 107992 | Mombaerts mRFPup 5'-GTGGCCGTTCACGGAGCCCTCCATG-3'
TAGAACCTGAAGCTCTTAGAACGAATTGGTGGTAGAATGCAGCTATCGCAGCTCCAATGAATGGTCCAAC
CCAAAATATCCAGTGGTCATCCCATGGCTTGCTCTTGTTGTAGATTACGGCAGCTCCGAAACTCCTTGCC
GGGTTAATTCCGGTTCCGGNAATGGGAATGGTAGCCAAATGTACCATGAACACGGCAAATCCGATTGGAA
GTGGCGCCAACACCGGAACGTGGGAGTCTCTGGCACTACNTTTGGGGTCAGTGGCAGAGAAGACGGTGTA
GACAAGAACGAAAGTACCAATGATCTCTGCGGCTAGACCGGTCCCTGTGCTGTAGCCATCGGCTAGAGAG
TTGGCTCCACCTCCGTAACGGGTGTAGTAAGAGCTTTGGAAGGCTTTGACAAAACCAACTCCACAAATCG
CACCCAAACACTGAGCGATTATGTACAATAGGGCCCTAGGTAACGACACTTTACGTGCCAAGAATAGCCC
