>Addgene plasmid #61180 | pCMU-PMr | addgene partial sequence | sequence record 110358 | Mombaerts mRFPup 5'-GTGGCCGTTCACGGAGCCCTCCATG-3'
CTCCTTGATGATGGCCATGTTATCCTCCTCGCCCTTGCTCACCATTTCCACTTTGTACAAGAAAGCTGGG
TCGACGTTGGCAGCACTTCTGAATGATCCAAGAGACTTAGAACCTGAAGCTCTTAGAACGAATTGGTGGT
AGAATGCAGCTATCGCAGCTCCAATGAATGGTCCAACCCAAAATATCCAGTGGTCATCCCATGGCTTGCT
CTTGTTGTAGATTACGGCAGCTCCGAAACTCCTTGCCGGGTTAATTCCGGTTCCGGTAATGGGAATGGTA
GCCAAATGTACCATGAACACGGCAAATCCGATTGGAAGTGGCGCCAACACCGGAACGTGGGAGTCTCTGG
CACTACGTTTGGGGTCAGTGGCAGAGAAGACGGTGTAGACAAGAACGAAAGTACCAATGATCTCTGCGGC
TAGACCGGTCCCTGTGCTGTAGCCATCGGCTAGAGAGTTGGCTCCACCTCCGTAACGGGTGTAGTAAGAG
CTTTGGAAGGCTTTGACAAAACCAACTCCACAAATCGCACCCAAACACTGAGCGATTATGTACAATAGGG
CCCTAGGTAACGACACTTTACGTGCCAAGAATAGCCCAAATGTCACCGCTGGGTTAATGTGACCACCAGA
GATACCGGCGGTGCAGTAGACGAGGATGAAGATCATACCACCAAAGGCCCAAGCGATACCGAGGATTCCA
ACTCCGCCGCAATCTACGCCACCGGCATCAGTATCGGACTGAATCTTGTAACCGATGACTGTCAAAACGG
TGATGTATAAGAAGAGGAGAGTGGCTACGAACTCTGCGATAACTGCTCTGTAGAAAGACCACTTCTTTAG
CT
