>Addgene plasmid #61180 | pCMU-PMr | addgene partial sequence | sequence record 110361 | M13-F20 5'-TGTAAAACGACGGCCAGT-3'
CTCGTCCATGCCGCCGGTGGAGTGGCGGCCCTCGGCGCGTTCGTACTGTTCCACGATGGTGTAGTCCTCG
TTGTGGGAGGTGATGTCCAACTTGATGTTGACGTTGTAGGCGCCGGGCAGCTGCACGGGCTTCTTGGCCT
TGTAGGTGGTCTTGACCTCAGCGTCGTAGTGGCCGCCGTCCTTCAGCTTCAGCCTCTGCTTGATCTCGCC
CTTCAGGGCGCCGTCCTCGGGGTACATCCGCTCGGAGGAGGCCTCCCAGCCCATGGTCTTCTTCTGCATT
ACGGGGCCGTCGGAGGGGAAGTTGGTGCCGCGCAGCTTCACCTTGTAGATGAACTCGCCGTCCTGCAGGG
AGGAGTCCTGGGTCACGGTCACCACGCCGCCGTCCTCGAAGTTCATCACGCGCTCCCACTTGAAGCCCTC
GGGGAAGGACAGCTTCAAGTAGTCGGGGATGTCGGCGGGGTGCTTCACGTAGGCCTTGGAGCCGTACATG
AACTGAGGGGACAGGATGTCCCAGGCGAAGGGCAGGGGGCCACCCTTGGTCACCTTCAGCTTGGCGGTCT
GGGTGCCCTCGTAGGGGCGGCCCTCGCCCTCGCCCTCGATCTCGAACTCGTGGCCGTTCACGGAGCCCTC
CATGTGCACCTTGAAGCGCATGAACTCCTTGATGATGGCCATGTTATCCTCCTCGCCCTTGCTCACCATT
TCCACTTTGTACAAGAAAGCTGGGTCGACGTTGGCAGCACTTCTGAATGATCCAAGAGACTTAGAACCTG
AAGCTCTTAGAACGAATTGGTGGTAGAATGCAGCTATCGCAGCTCCAATGAATG
